>Addgene plasmid #213939 | pAAV_BiPVe4_GCaMP6f | addgene full sequence | sequence record 421853 | Addgene NGS Result
CCTGCAGGCAGCTGCGCGCTCGCTCGCTCACTGAGGCCGCCCGGGCGTCGGGCGACCTTTGGTCGCCCGG
CCTCAGTGAGCGAGCGAGCGCGCAGAGAGGGAGTGGCCAACTCCATCACTAGGGGTTCCTGCGGCCGCAC
GCGTATCGATGGTGTATTTCCTGTGTGGGCTAATGTAGCTAACTTTGTTTGGACTCCAGGTTTCTGAGGC
AGTTTCAAATTCTTGATTTATGGGTTCATTTTTGGATCATGGCAGCCTCCCTGCTGAAACCCCCATAGTT
TCCCTTCAATAAGGAAGGCTGGATGAGATCACAGCTGAGGAATCCTGGTGGTGTGTACTGTGTTATTTCT
CTCCTAGTGCTTTGCCTACACCCTTCCATCATGCTTACATTTGGACCTGAAAATAATTGGTTGAAGCTGC
TCCTCACTTTTAGCCTTTTATCCGAGTTTGACAGTACATCACCCCAAATAACACGGACTATAAATGGCTT
GAACCTAATGAGTGCTCTTTGTGGACAAGCCGTCCATTCTCCTTTTCTTGAGAGGGAAATTACCGGCTCC
TAAGCTTCTATTTCCAGTTCTATAGAATGTGGGCGCTAATTTGAAAGCAGCCTCATAAAATGGAAGCAAA
CAGGCTAATTAGAAATATTTATGGGCCTGTTAGTGAATATATGCCATCGATGTTTAAACTTCCTGCAGCC
CGGGCTGGGCATAAAAGTCAGGGCAGAGCCATCTATTGCTTACATTTGCTTCTAGCCTGCAAGTCGAGGA
GCGCAGCCTTCCAGAAGCAGAGCGCGGCGCCTTAAGCTGCAGAAGTTGGTCGTGAGGCACTGGGCACGTA
AGTATCAAGGTTACAAGACAGGTTTAAGGAGACCAATAGAAACTGGGCTTGTCGAGACAGAGAAGACTCT
TGCGTTTCTGATAGGCACCTATTGGTCTTACTGACATCCACTTTGCCTTTCTCTCCACAGCGAGCTCGCT
AGCGCCCGGTGCCACCATGGGTTCTCATCATCATCATCATCATGGTATGGCTAGCATGACTGGTGGACAG
CAAATGGGTCGGGATCTGTACGACGATGACGATAAGGATCTCGCCACCATGGTCGACTCATCACGTCGTA
AGTGGAATAAGACAGGTCACGCAGTCAGAGCTATAGGTCGGCTGAGCTCACTCGAGAACGTCTATATCAA
GGCCGACAAGCAGAAGAACGGCATCAAGGCGAACTTCAAGATCCGCCACAACATCGAGGACGGCGGCGTG
CAGCTCGCCTACCACTACCAGCAGAACACCCCCATCGGCGACGGCCCCGTGCTGCTGCCCGACAACCACT
ACCTGAGCGTGCAGTCCAAACTTTCGAAAGACCCCAACGAGAAGCGCGATCACATGGTCCTGCTGGAGTT
CGTGACCGCCGCCGGGATCACTCTCGGCATGGACGAGCTGTACAAGGGCGGTACCGGAGGGAGCATGGTG
AGCAAGGGCGAGGAGCTGTTCACCGGGGTGGTGCCCATCCTGGTCGAGCTGGACGGCGACGTAAACGGCC
ACAAGTTCAGCGTGTCCGGCGAGGGTGAGGGCGATGCCACCTACGGCAAGCTGACCCTGAAGTTCATCTG
CACCACCGGCAAGCTGCCCGTGCCCTGGCCCACCCTCGTGACCACCCTGACCTACGGCGTGCAGTGCTTC
AGCCGCTACCCCGACCACATGAAGCAGCACGACTTCTTCAAGTCCGCCATGCCCGAAGGCTACATCCAGG
AGCGCACCATCTTCTTCAAGGACGACGGCAACTACAAGACCCGCGCCGAGGTGAAGTTCGAGGGCGACAC
CCTGGTGAACCGCATCGAGCTGAAGGGCATCGACTTCAAGGAGGACGGCAACATCCTGGGGCACAAGCTG
GAGTACAACCTGCCGGACCAACTGACTGAAGAGCAGATCGCAGAATTTAAAGAGGAATTCTCCCTATTTG
ACAAGGACGGGGATGGGACAATAACAACCAAGGAGCTGGGGACGGTGATGCGGTCTCTGGGGCAGAACCC
CACAGAAGCAGAGCTGCAGGACATGATCAATGAAGTAGATGCCGACGGTGACGGCACAATCGACTTCCCT
GAGTTCCTGACAATGATGGCAAGAAAAATGAAATACAGGGACACGGAAGAAGAAATTAGAGAAGCGTTCG
GTGTGTTTGATAAGGATGGCAATGGCTACATCAGTGCAGCAGAGCTTCGCCACGTGATGACAAACCTTGG
AGAGAAGTTAACAGATGAAGAGGTTGATGAAATGATCAGGGAAGCAGACATCGATGGGGATGGTCAGGTA
AACTACGAAGAGTTTGTACAAATGATGACAGCGAAGTGAGGCGCGCCCCTGCAGGGAATTCGATATCAAG
CTTATCGATAATCAACCTCTGGATTACAAAATTTGTGAAAGATTGACTGGTATTCTTAACTATGTTGCTC
CTTTTACGCTATGTGGATACGCTGCTTTAATGCCTTTGTATCATGCTATTGCTTCCCGTATGGCTTTCAT
TTTCTCCTCCTTGTATAAATCCTGGTTGCTGTCTCTTTATGAGGAGTTGTGGCCCGTTGTCAGGCAACGT
GGCGTGGTGTGCACTGTGTTTGCTGACGCAACCCCCACTGGTTGGGGCATTGCCACCACCTGTCAGCTCC
TTTCCGGGACTTTCGCTTTCCCCCTCCCTATTGCCACGGCGGAACTCATCGCCGCCTGCCTTGCCCGCTG
CTGGACAGGGGCTCGGCTGTTGGGCACTGACAATTCCGTGGTGTTGTCGGGGAAATCATCGTCCTTTCCT
TGGCTGCTCGCCTATGTTGCCACCTGGATTCTGCGCGGGACGTCCTTCTGCTACGTCCCTTCGGCCCTCA
ATCCAGCGGACCTTCCTTCCCGCGGCCTGCTGCCGGCTCTGCGGCCTCTTCCGCGTCTTCGCCTTCGCCC
TCAGACGAGTCGGATCTCCCTTTGGGCCGCCTCCCCGCATCGATACCGAGCGCTGCTCGAGAGATCTGTG
ATAGCGGCCATCAAGCTGGCCGCGACTCTAGATCATAATCAGCCATACCACATTTGTAGAGGTTTTACTT
GCTTTAAAAAACCTCCCACACCTCCCCCTGAACCTGAAACATAAAATGAATGCAATTGTTGTTGTTAACT
TGTTTATTGCAGCTTATAATGGTTACAAATAAAGCAATAGCATCACAAATTTCACAAATAAAGCATTTTT
TTCACTGCATTCTAGTTGTGGTTTGTCCAAACTCATCAATGTATCAGCTTATCGATACCGCATGCACGTG
CGGACCGAGCGGCCGCAGGAACCCCTAGTGATGGAGTTGGCCACTCCCTCTCTGCGCGCTCGCTCGCTCA
CTGAGGCCGGGCGACCAAAGGTCGCCCGACGCCCGGGCTTTGCCCGGGCGGCCTCAGTGAGCGAGCGAGC
GCGCAGCTGCCTGCAGGGGCGCCTGATGCGGTATTTTCTCCTTACGCATCTGTGCGGTATTTCACACCGC
ATA
[95 nt withheld, positions 3504-3598]
T
[46 nt withheld, positions 3600-3645]
C
[141 nt withheld, positions 3647-3787]
CCTTTGACGTTGGAGTCCACGTTCTTT
[37 nt withheld, positions 3815-3851]
ACTCTATCTCGGGCTATTCTTTTGATTTATAAGGGATTTTGCCGATTTCGGTCTATTGGTTAAAAAATGA
GCTGATTTAACAAAAATTTAACGCGAATTTTAACAAAATATTAACGTTTACAATTTTATGGTGCACTCTC
AGTACAATCTGCTCTGATGCCGCATAGTTAAGCCAGCCCCGACACCCGCCAACACCCGCTGACGCGCCCT
GACGGGCTTGTCTGCTCCCGGCATCCGCTTACAGACAAGCTGTGACCGTCTCCGGGAGCTGCATGTGTCA
GAGGTTTTCACCGTCATCACCGAAACGCGCGAGACGAAAGGGCCTCGTGATACGCCTATTTTTATAGGTT
AATGTCATGATAATAATGGTTTCTTAGACGTCAGGTGGCACTTTTCGGGGAAATGTGCGCGGAACCCCTA
TTTGTTTATTTTTCTAAATACATTCAAATATGTATCCGCTCATGAGACAATAACCCTGATAAATGCTTCA
ATAATATTGAAAAAGGAAGAGTATGAGTATTCAACATTTCCGTGTCGCCCTTATTCCCTTTTTTGCGGCA
TTTTGCCTTCCTGTTTTTGCTCACCCAGAAACGCTGGTGAAAGTAAAAGATGCTGAAGATCAGTTGGGTG
CACGAGTGGGTTACATCGAACTGGATCTCAACAGCGGTAAGATCCTTGAGAGTTTTCGCCCCGAAGAACG
TTTTCCAATGATGAGCACTTTTAAAGTTCTGCTATGTGGCGCGGTATTATCCCGTATTGACGCCGGGCAA
GAGCAACTCGGTCGCCGCATACACTATTCTCAGAATGACTTGGTTGAGTACTCACCAGTCACAGAAAAGC
ATCTTACGGATGGCATGACAGTAAGAGAATTATGCAGTGCTGCCATAACCATGAGTGATAACACTGCGGC
CAACTTACTTCTGACAACGATCGGAGGACCGAAGGAGCTAACCGCTTTTTTGCACAACATGGGGGATCAT
GTAACTCGCCTTGATCGTTGGGAACCGGAGCTGAATGAAGCCATACCAAACGACGAGCGTGACACCACGA
TGCCTGTAGCAATGGCAACAACGTTGCGCAAACTATTAACTGGCGAACTACTTACTCTAGCTTCCCGGCA
ACAATTAATAGACTGGATGGAGGCGGATAAAGTTGCAGGACCACTTCTGCGCTCGGCCCTTCCGGCTGGC
TGGTTTATTGCTGATAAATCTGGAGCCGGTGAGCGTGGGTCTCGCGGTATCATTGCAGCACTGGGGCCAG
ATGGTAAGCCCTCCCGTATCGTAGTTATCTACACGACGGGGAGTCAGGCAACTATGGATGAACGAAATAG
ACAGATCGCTGAGATAGGTGCCTCACTGATTAAGCATTGGTAACTGTCAGACCAAGTTTACTCATATATA
CTTTAGATTGATTTAAAACTTCATTTTTAATTTAAAAGGATCTAGGTGAAGATCCTTTTTGATAATCTCA
TGACCAAAATCCCTTAACGTGAGTTTTCGTTCCACTGAGCGTCAGACCCCGTAGAAAAGATCAAAGGATC
TTCTTGAGATCCTTTTTTTCTGCGCGTAATCTGCTGCTTGCAAACAAAAAAACCACCGCTACCAGCGGTG
GTTTGTTTGCCGGATCAAGAGCTACCAACTCTTTTTCCGAAGGTAACTGGCTTCAGCAGAGCGCAGATAC
CAAATACTGTTCTTCTAGTGTAGCCGTAGTTAGGCCACCACTTCAAGAACTCTGTAGCACCGCCTACATA
CCTCGCTCTGCTAATCCTGTTACCAGTGGCTGCTGCCAGTGGCGATAAGTCGTGTCTTACCGGGTTGGAC
TCAAGACGATAGTTACCGGATAAGGCGCAGCGGTCGGGCTGAACGGGGGGTTCGTGCACACAGCCCAGCT
TGGAGCGAACGACCTACACCGAACTGAGATACCTACAGCGTGAGCTATGAGAAAGCGCCACGCTTCCCGA
AGGGAGAAAGGCGGACAGGTATCCGGTAAGCGGCAGGGTCGGAACAGGAGAGCGCACGAGGGAGCTTCCA
GGGGGAAACGCCTGGTATCTTTATAGTCCTGTCGGGTTTCGCCACCTCTGACTTGAGCGTCGATTTTTGT
GATGCTCGTCAGGGGGGCGGAGCCTATGGAAAAACGCCAGCAACGCGGCCTTTTTACGGTTCCTGGCCTT
TTGCTGGCCTTTTGCTCACATGT
Features (pLannotate 1.2.2; 16 found; start..end, strand, type, name):
     12..39      +  repeat_region  AAV2 ITR (fragment): inverted terminal repeat of adeno-associated virus serotype 2 inverted
     68..95      +  repeat_region  AAV2 ITR (fragment): inverted terminal repeat of adeno-associated virus serotype 2 inverted
    838..970     +  intron         chimeric intron: chimera between introns from human β-globin and immunoglobulin heavy chain genes
    997..2349    +  CDS            GCaMP6f: improved fluorescent protein-based calcium sensor (Chen et al., 2013)
   2365..2390    +  misc_feature   MCS (fragment): pBluescript multiple cloning site
   2390..2978    +  misc_feature   WPRE: woodchuck hepatitis virus posttranscriptional regulatory element
   3041..3124    +  CDS            large T antigen (fragment): large T antigen from SV40 (simian virus 40)
   3147..3228    +  polyA_signal   SV40 poly(A) signal: SV40 polyadenylation signal
   3307..3447    +  repeat_region  AAV2 ITR: inverted terminal repeat of adeno-associated virus serotype 2 inverted
   3452..3503    -  misc_feature   bom (fragment): basis of mobility region from pBR322
   3522..3977    +  rep_origin     f1 ori (sequence partly withheld): f1 bacteriophage origin of replication; arrow indicates direction of (+) strand synthesis
   3978..4027    -  misc_feature   bom (fragment): basis of mobility region from pBR322
   4129..4164    -  CDS            rop (fragment): Rop protein, which maintains plasmids at low copy number; rop
   4259..4363    +  promoter       AmpR promoter: bla
   4364..5224    +  CDS            AmpR: β-lactamase; bla; confers resistance to ampicillin, carbenicillin, and related antibiotics
   5395..5983    +  rep_origin     ori: high-copy-number ColE1/pMB1/pBR322/pUC origin of replication
