[The description below was written by a language model from this plasmid's Addgene catalogue record and pLannotate feature annotations shown in this document.]
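Description:
pAAV_BiPVe4_GCaMP6f (alias pAAV_WDC0004_GCaMP6f) is a 6,044 bp adeno-associated virus transfer plasmid built on the pAAV-S5E2-dTom-nlsdTom backbone, designed to deliver the genetically encoded calcium indicator GCaMP6f to chandelier cells, a subtype of cortical interneuron. In bacteria it replicates from a high-copy ColE1/pUC-type origin and is selected with ampicillin through the bla gene and its native promoter. An f1 phage origin is also present, and short bom and rop fragments appear to be backbone remnants.

The payload lies between AAV2 inverted terminal repeats, which allow the intervening DNA to be replicated and packaged into AAV particles. The right-hand ITR is annotated in full, while the left-hand one is detected only as two short fragments, which may reflect the difficulty of sequencing and annotating these repeats. According to the catalogue entry, expression is driven by the BiPVe4 enhancer. This element and any associated minimal promoter are not annotated in the feature table, but the unannotated stretch between the left ITR and the chimeric intron is where they would be expected. The chimeric β-globin/immunoglobulin intron precedes the roughly 1.35 kb synthetic GCaMP6f coding sequence. It is followed by a WPRE, which enhances transcript stability and expression, and an SV40 polyadenylation signal. The nearby large T antigen fragment is simply part of that SV40-derived region.

The construct belongs to an enhancer-AAV toolbox for targeting distinct interneuron subtypes. It is suited to producing recombinant AAV for calcium imaging of activity in chandelier cells without the need for transgenic driver lines.
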