Addgene plasmid #213939: pAAV_BiPVe4_GCaMP6f
Purpose: AAV construct expressing GCaMP6f driven by chandelier cell-targeting enhancer. Alias: pAAV_WDC0004_GCaMP6f
Depositing lab: Gordon Fishell. Depositing organization: Broad Institute. Publication: An enhancer-AAV toolbox to target and manipulate distinct interneuron subtypes. Furlanis E, Dai M, Leyva Garcia B, Tran T, Vergara J, Pereira A, Gorissen BL, Wills S, Vlachos A, Hairston A, Dwivedi D, Du S, McMahon J, Huang S, Morabito A, Vazquez A, Kim S, Lee AT, Chang EF, Razzaq T, Qazi A, Vargish G, Yuan X, Caccavano A, Hunt S, Chittajallu R, McLean N, Hewitt L, Paranzino E, Rice H, Cummins AC, Plotnikova A, Mohanty A, Tangen AC, Shin JH, Azadi R, Eldridge MAG, Alvarez VA, Averbeck BB, Alyahyay M, Vallejo TR, Soheib M, Vattino LG, MacGregor CP, Chatain CP, Banks E, Olah VJ, Naskar S, Hill S, Liebergall S, Badiani R, Hyde L, Hanley E, Xu Q, Allaway KC, Goldberg EM, Rowan MJM, Nowakowski TJ, Lee S, Favuzzi E, Kaeser PS, Sjulson L, Batista-Brito R, Takesian AE, Ibrahim LA, Iqbal A, Pelkey KA, McBain CJ, Dimidschstein J, Fishell G, Wang Y. Neuron. 2025 May 21;113(10):1525-1547.e15. doi: 10.1016/j.neuron.2025.05.002. PubMed 40403705.
Backbone
  Vector backbone: pAAV-S5E2-dTom-nlsdTom
  Total vector size (bp): 6044
  Vector type: AAV
Growth in bacteria
  Bacterial resistance: Ampicillin, 100 μg/mL
  Growth temperature: 37°C
  Growth strain: NEB Stable
  Copy number: High Copy
Gene/Insert
  Gene/Insert name: GCaMP6f
  Species: Synthetic
  Insert size (bp): 1350
Terms and licenses: Academic/Nonprofit Terms; Industry Terms: Not Available to Industry
Depositor comments: Please visit https://doi.org/10.1101/2024.07.17.603924 for bioRxiv preprint.
How to cite: pAAV_BiPVe4_GCaMP6f was a gift from Gordon Fishell (Addgene plasmid # 213939 ; http://n2t.net/addgene:213939 ; RRID:Addgene_213939) For viral preps, please replace (Addgene plasmid # 213939) in the above sentence with: (Addgene viral prep # 213939-AAV1) or (Addgene viral prep # 213939-PHPeB)
